>Addgene plasmid #219146 | SFFV-HES1-Brd 189 | addgene full sequence | sequence record 450444 | Addgene NGS Result
AGCTTAATGTAGTCTTATGCAATACTCTTGTAGTCTTGCAACATGGTAACGATGAGTTAGCAACATGCCT
TACAAGGAGAGAAAAAGCACCGTGCATGCCGATTGGTGGAAGTAAGGTGGTACGATCGTGCCTTATTAGG
AAGGCAACAGACGGGTCTGACATGGATTGGACGAACCACTGAATTGCCGCATTGCAGAGATATTGTATTT
AAGTGCCTAGCTCGATACATAAACGGGTCTCTCTGGTTAGACCAGATCTGAGCCTGGGAGCTCTCTGGCT
AACTAGGGAACCCACTGCTTAAGCCTCAATAAAGCTTGCCTTGAGTGCTTCAAGTAGTGTGTGCCCGTCT
GTTGTGTGACTCTGGTAACTAGAGATCCCTCAGACCCTTTTAGTCAGTGTGGAAAATCTCTAGCAGTGGC
GCCCGAACAGGGACTTGAAAGCGAAAGGGAAACCAGAGGAGCTCTCTCGACGCAGGACTCGGCTTGCTGA
AGCGCGCACGGCAAGAGGCGAGGGGCGGCGACTGGTGAGTACGCCAAAAATTTTGACTAGCGGAGGCTAG
AAGGAGAGAGATGGGTGCGAGAGCGTCAGTATTAAGCGGGGGAGAATTAGATCGCGATGGGAAAAAATTC
GGTTAAGGCCAGGGGGAAAGAAAAAATATAAATTAAAACATATAGTATGGGCAAGCAGGGAGCTAGAACG
ATTCGCAGTTAATCCTGGCCTGTTAGAAACATCAGAAGGCTGTAGACAAATACTGGGACAGCTACAACCA
TCCCTTCAGACAGGATCAGAAGAACTTAGATCATTATATAATACAGTAGCAACCCTCTATTGTGTGCATC
AAAGGATAGAGATAAAAGACACCAAGGAAGCTTTAGACAAGATAGAGGAAGAGCAAAACAAAAGTAAGAC
CACCGCACAGCAAGCGGCCGCTGATCTTCAGACCTGGAGGAGGAGATATGAGGGACAATTGGAGAAGTGA
ATTATATAAATATAAAGTAGTAAAAATTGAACCATTAGGAGTAGCACCCACCAAGGCAAAGAGAAGAGTG
GTGCAGAGAGAAAAAAGAGCAGTGGGAATAGGAGCTTTGTTCCTTGGGTTCTTGGGAGCAGCAGGAAGCA
CTATGGGCGCAGCGTCAATGACGCTGACGGTACAGGCCAGACAATTATTGTCTGGTATAGTGCAGCAGCA
GAACAATTTGCTGAGGGCTATTGAGGCGCAACAGCATCTGTTGCAACTCACAGTCTGGGGCATCAAGCAG
CTCCAGGCAAGAATCCTGGCTGTGGAAAGATACCTAAAGGATCAACAGCTCCTGGGGATTTGGGGTTGCT
CTGGAAAACTCATTTGCACCACTGCTGTGCCTTGGAATGCTAGTTGGAGTAATAAATCTCTGGAACAGAT
TTGGAATCACACGACCTGGATGGAGTGGGACAGAGAAATTAACAATTACACAAGCTTAATACACTCCTTA
ATTGAAGAATCGCAAAACCAGCAAGAAAAGAATGAACAAGAATTATTGGAATTAGATAAATGGGCAAGTT
TGTGGAATTGGTTTAACATAACAAATTGGCTGTGGTATATAAAATTATTCATAATGATAGTAGGAGGCTT
GGTAGGTTTAAGAATAGTTTTTGCTGTACTTTCTATAGTGAATAGAGTTAGGCAGGGATATTCACCATTA
TCGTTTCAGACCCACCTCCCAACCCCGAGGGGACCCGACAGGCCCGAAGGAATAGAAGAAGAAGGTGGAG
AGAGAGACAGAGACAGATCCATTCGATTAGTGAACGGATCTCGACGGTATCGGTTAACTTTTAAAAGAAA
AGGGGGGATTGGGGGGTACAGTGCAGGGGAAAGAATAGTAGACATAATAGCAACAGACATACAAACTAAA
GAATTACAAAAACAAATTACAAAAATTCAAAATTTTATCGATCACGAGACTAGCCTCGAGCTGGCTGCAG
TAACGCCATTTTGCAAGGCATGGAAAAATACCAAACCAAGAATAGAGAAGTTCAGATCAAGGGCGGGTAC
ATGAAAATAGCTAACGTTGGGCCAAACAGGATATCTGCGGTGAGCAGTTTCGGCCCCGGCCCGGGGCCAA
GAACAGATGGTCACCGCAGTTTCGGCCCCGGCCCGAGGCCAAGAACAGATGGTCCCCAGATATGGCCCAA
CCCTCAGCAGTTTCTTAAGACCCATCAGATGTTTCCAGGCTCCCCCAAGGACCTGAAATGACCCTGCGCC
TTATTTGAATTAACCAATCAGCCTGCTTCTCGCTTCTGTTCGCGCGCTTCTGCTTCCCGAGCTCTATAAA
AGAGCTCACAACCCCTCACTCGGCGCGCCAGTCCTCCGACAGACTGAGTCGGCCGGTCGAATCAAGCTTA
TCGATACCGTCGACGCCACCATGCCCGCCGACATCATGGAAAAGAACAGCAGCAGCCCCGTGGCCGCTAC
TCCTGCTTCTGTGAACACCACACCTGACAAGCCCAAGACCGCCAGCGAGCACAGAAAGTCCAGCAAGCCC
ATTATGGAAAAGCGGCGGAGAGCCCGGATCAACGAGTCTCTGAGCCAGCTGAAAACCCTGATCCTGGACG
CCCTGAAGAAGGACAGCTCCAGACACAGCAAGCTGGAAAAGGCCGATATCCTGGAAATGACCGTGAAGCA
CCTGAGAAACCTCCAGCGGGCCCAGATGACAGCCGCTCTGTCTACAGATCCTAGCGTGCTGGGCAAGTAC
AGAGCCGGCTTCAGCGAGTGCATGAACGAAGTGACCCGGTTCCTGAGCACATGCGAGGGCGTGAACACAG
AAGTGCGGACAAGACTGCTGGGCCACCTGGCCAATTGCATGACCCAGATCAACGCCATGACATACCCCGG
CCAGCCTCATCCTGCACTGCAAGCTCCTCCACCTCCACCACCTGGACCTGGTGGACCTCAGCATGCTCCT
TTCGCACCACCTCCTCCACTGGTGCCAATTCCAGGCGGAGCTGCTCCACCGCCTGGCGGAGCACCTTGTA
AACTGGGATCTCAGGCTGGCGAGGCCGCCAAAGTGTTTGGCGGATTTCAGGTGGTGCCCGCTCCTGATGG
CCAGTTCGCCTTTCTGATCCCCAATGGCGCCTTCGCTCACAGCGGACCTGTGATCCCTGTGTACACCAGC
AATAGCGGCACAAGCGTGGGCCCCAATGCCGTGTCTCCATCTTCTGGACCTAGCCTGACCGCCGATTCTA
TGTGGCGGCCTTGGAGAAACTGATAAGGATCCCCCGGGCTGCAGGAATTCGAGCATCTTACCGCCATTTA
TTCCCATATTTGTTCTGTTTTTCTTGATTTGGGTATACATTTAAATGTTAATAAAACAAAATGGTGGGGC
AATCATTTACATTTTTAGGGATATGTAATTACTAGTTCAGGTGTATTGCCACAAGACAAACATGTTAAGA
AACTTTCCCGTTATTTACGCTCTGTTCCTGTTAATCAACCTCTGGATTACAAAATTTGTGAAAGATTGAC
TGATATTCTTAACTATGTTGCTCCTTTTACGCTGTGTGGATATGCTGCTTTAATGCCTCTGTATCATGCT
ATTGCTTCCCGTACGGCTTTCGTTTTCTCCTCCTTGTATAAATCCTGGTTGCTGTCTCTTTATGAGGAGT
TGTGGCCCGTTGTCCGTCAACGTGGCGTGGTGTGCTCTGTGTTTGCTGACGCAACCCCCACTGGCTGGGG
CATTGCCACCACCTGTCAACTCCTTTCTGGGACTTTCGCTTTCCCCCTCCCGATCGCCACGGCAGAACTC
ATCGCCGCCTGCCTTGCCCGCTGCTGGACAGGGGCTAGGTTGCTGGGCACTGATAATTCCGTGGTGTTGT
CGGGGAAGCTGACGTCCTTTGCAATTCGATATCAAGCTGTACCTTCTAGATGTACATTTAGTTGAGCGCT
TCTAGACCAATGACTTACAAGGCAGCTGTAGATCTTAGCCACTTTTTAAAAGAAAAGGGGGGACTGGAAG
GGCTAATTCACTCCCAACGAAGACAAGATCTGCTTTTTGCTTGTACTGGGTCTCTCTGGTTAGACCAGAT
CTGAGCCTGGGAGCTCTCTGGCTAACTAGGGAACCCACTGCTTAAGCCTCAATAAAGCTTGCCTTGAGTG
CTTCAAGTAGTGTGTGCCCGTCTGTTGTGTGACTCTGGTAACTAGAGATCCCTCAGACCCTTTTAGTCAG
TGTGGAAAATCTCTAGCAGTAGTAGTTCATGTCATCTTATTATTCAGTATTTATAACTTGCAAAGAAATG
AATATCAGAGAGTGAGAGGAACTTGTTTATTGCAGCTTATAATGGTTACAAATAAAGCAATAGCATCACA
AATTTCACAAATAAAGCATTTTTTTCACTGCATTCTAGTTGTGGTTTGTCCAAACTCATCAATGTATCTT
ATCATGTCTGGCTCTAGCTATCCCGCCCCTAACTCCGCCCATCCCGCCCCTAACTCCGCCCAGTTCCGCC
CATTCTCCGCCCCATGGCTGACTAATTTTTTTTATTTATGCAGAGGCCGAGGCCGCCTCGGCCTCTGAGC
TATTCCAGAAGTAGTGAGGAGGCTTTTTTGGAGGCCTAGGGACGTACCCAATTCGCCCTATAGTGAGTCG
TATTACGCGCGCTCACTGGCCGTCGTTTTACAACGTCGTGACTGGGAAAACCCTGGCGTTACCCAACTTA
ATCGCCTTGCAGCACATCCCCCTTTCGCCAGCTGGCGTAATAGCGAAGAGGCCCGCACCGATCGCCCTTC
CCAACAGTTGCGCAGCCTGAATGGCGAATGGG
[124 nt withheld, positions 4793-4916]
C
[91 nt withheld, positions 4918-5008]
A
[49 nt withheld, positions 5010-5058]
CCTTTGACGTTGGAGTCCACGTTCTTT
[37 nt withheld, positions 5086-5122]
ACCCTATCTCGGTCTATTCTTTTGATTTATAAGGGATTTTGCCGATTTCGGCCTATTGGTTAAAAAATGA
GCTGATTTAACAAAAATTTAACGCGAATTTTAACAAAATATTAACGCTTACAATTTAGGTGGCACTTTTC
GGGGAAATGTGCGCGGAACCCCTATTTGTTTATTTTTCTAAATACATTCAAATATGTATCCGCTCATGAG
ACAATAACCCTGATAAATGCTTCAATAATATTGAAAAAGGAAGAGTATGAGTATTCAACATTTCCGTGTC
GCCCTTATTCCCTTTTTTGCGGCATTTTGCCTTCCTGTTTTTGCTCACCCAGAAACGCTGGTGAAAGTAA
AAGATGCTGAAGATCAGTTGGGTGCACGAGTGGGTTACATCGAACTGGATCTCAACAGCGGTAAGATCCT
TGAGAGTTTTCGCCCCGAAGAACGTTTTCCAATGATGAGCACTTTTAAAGTTCTGCTATGTGGCGCGGTA
TTATCCCGTATTGACGCCGGGCAAGAGCAACTCGGTCGCCGCATACACTATTCTCAGAATGACTTGGTTG
AGTACTCACCAGTCACAGAAAAGCATCTTACGGATGGCATGACAGTAAGAGAATTATGCAGTGCTGCCAT
AACCATGAGTGATAACACTGCGGCCAACTTACTTCTGACAACGATCGGAGGACCGAAGGAGCTAACCGCT
TTTTTGCACAACATGGGGGATCATGTAACTCGCCTTGATCGTTGGGAACCGGAGCTGAATGAAGCCATAC
CAAACGACGAGCGTGACACCACGATGCCTGTAGCAATGGCAACAACGTTGCGCAAACTATTAACTGGCGA
ACTACTTACTCTAGCTTCCCGGCAACAATTAATAGACTGGATGGAGGCGGATAAAGTTGCAGGACCACTT
CTGCGCTCGGCCCTTCCGGCTGGCTGGTTTATTGCTGATAAATCTGGAGCCGGTGAGCGTGGGTCTCGCG
GTATCATTGCAGCACTGGGGCCAGATGGTAAGCCCTCCCGTATCGTAGTTATCTACACGACGGGGAGTCA
GGCAACTATGGATGAACGAAATAGACAGATCGCTGAGATAGGTGCCTCACTGATTAAGCATTGGTAACTG
TCAGACCAAGTTTACTCATATATACTTTAGATTGATTTAAAACTTCATTTTTAATTTAAAAGGATCTAGG
TGAAGATCCTTTTTGATAATCTCATGACCAAAATCCCTTAACGTGAGTTTTCGTTCCACTGAGCGTCAGA
CCCCGTAGAAAAGATCAAAGGATCTTCTTGAGATCCTTTTTTTCTGCGCGTAATCTGCTGCTTGCAAACA
AAAAAACCACCGCTACCAGCGGTGGTTTGTTTGCCGGATCAAGAGCTACCAACTCTTTTTCCGAAGGTAA
CTGGCTTCAGCAGAGCGCAGATACCAAATACTGTTCTTCTAGTGTAGCCGTAGTTAGGCCACCACTTCAA
GAACTCTGTAGCACCGCCTACATACCTCGCTCTGCTAATCCTGTTACCAGTGGCTGCTGCCAGTGGCGAT
AAGTCGTGTCTTACCGGGTTGGACTCAAGACGATAGTTACCGGATAAGGCGCAGCGGTCGGGCTGAACGG
GGGGTTCGTGCACACAGCCCAGCTTGGAGCGAACGACCTACACCGAACTGAGATACCTACAGCGTGAGCT
ATGAGAAAGCGCCACGCTTCCCGAAGGGAGAAAGGCGGACAGGTATCCGGTAAGCGGCAGGGTCGGAACA
GGAGAGCGCACGAGGGAGCTTCCAGGGGGAAACGCCTGGTATCTTTATAGTCCTGTCGGGTTTCGCCACC
TCTGACTTGAGCGTCGATTTTTGTGATGCTCGTCAGGGGGGCGGAGCCTATGGAAAAACGCCAGCAACGC
GGCCTTTTTACGGTTCCTGGCCTTTTGCTGGCCTTTTGCTCACATGTTCTTTCCTGCGTTATCCCCTGAT
TCTGTGGATAACCGTATTACCGCCTTTGAGTGAGCTGATACCGCTCGCCGCAGCCGAACGACCGAGCGCA
GCGAGTCAGTGAGCGAGGAAGCGGAAGAGCGCCCAATACGCAAACCGCCTCTCCCCGCGCGTTGGCCGAT
TCATTAATGCAGCTGGCACGACAGGTTTCCCGACTGGAAAGCGGGCAGTGAGCGCAACGCAATTAATGTG
AGTTAGCTCACTCATTAGGCACCCCAGGCTTTACACTTTATGCTTCCGGCTCGTATGTTGTGTGGAATTG
TGAGCGGATAACAATTTCACACAGGAAACAGCTATGACCATGATTACGCCAAGCGCGCAATTAACCCTCA
CTAAAGGGAACAAAAGCTGGAGCTGCA
Features (pLannotate 1.2.2; 28 found; start..end, strand, type, name):
      8..234     +  promoter       RSV promoter: Rous sarcoma virus enhancer/promoter
    235..415     +  LTR            5' LTR (truncated): truncated 5' long terminal repeat (LTR) from HIV-1
    462..587     +  misc_feature   HIV-1 Ψ: packaging signal of human immunodeficiency virus type 1
    571..934     +  CDS            HIV-1 gag (fragment): gag protein from human immunodeficiency virus 1; gag
   1080..1313    +  misc_feature   RRE: The Rev response element (RRE) of HIV-1 allows for Rev-dependent mRNA export from the nucleus to the cytoplasm.
   1690..1790    +  CDS            Rev (fragment): human immunodeficiency virus 1 (HIV-1) Rev protein; rev; enhances nuclear export of unspliced and incompletely spliced viral mRNAs
   1809..1926    +  misc_feature   cPPT/CTS: central polypurine tract and central termination sequence of HIV-1
   1960..2361    +  promoter       SFFV promoter: spleen focus-forming virus long terminal repeat (LTR) promoter
   2371..2394    +  misc_feature   MCS (fragment): pBluescript multiple cloning site
   2401..3240    +  CDS            HES1: HES1_HUMAN - Also known as BHLHB39, HL, HRY. Experimental evidence at protein level: Swiss-Prot protein existence level 1. Transcriptional repressor of genes that require a bHLH protein for their transcription. May act as a negative regulator of myogenesis by inhibiting the functions of MYOD1 and ASH1. Binds DNA on N-box motifs: 5'-CACNAG-3' with high affinity and on E-box motifs: 5'- CANNTG-3' with low affinity (By similarity). May play a role in a functional FA core complex response to DNA cross-link damage, being required for the stability and nuclear localization of FA core complex protein
   3247..3272    +  misc_feature   MCS (fragment): pBluescript multiple cloning site
   3272..3331    +  CDS            S (fragment): HBSAG_WHV6 - Experimental evidence at transcript level: Swiss-Prot protein existence level 2. The middle envelope protein plays an important role in the budding of the virion. It is involved in the induction of budding in a nucleocapsid independent way. In this process the majority of envelope proteins bud to form subviral lipoprotein particles of 22 nm of diameter that do not contain a nucleocapsid (By similarity). From Woodchuck hepatitis B virus (isolate w64/pWS23) (WHV).
   3463..3866    +  misc_feature   WPRE: woodchuck hepatitis virus posttranscriptional regulatory element
   3924..3983    +  CDS            nef (fragment): NEF_HV1Z2 - Experimental evidence at protein level: Swiss-Prot protein existence level 1. Extracellular Nef protein targets CD4(+) T-lymphocytes for apoptosis by interacting with CXCR4 surface receptors. From Human immunodeficiency virus type 1 group M subtype D (isolate Z2/CDC-Z34) (HIV-1).
   3985..4218    +  LTR            3' LTR (ΔU3): self-inactivating 3' long terminal repeat (LTR) from HIV-1
   4290..4411    +  polyA_signal   SV40 poly(A) signal: SV40 polyadenylation signal
   4451..4586    +  rep_origin     SV40 ori: SV40 origin of replication
   4607..4625    -  promoter       T7 promoter: promoter for bacteriophage T7 RNA polymerase
   4633..4788    +  CDS            lacZα (fragment): LacZα fragment of β-galactosidase; lacZ fragment
   4793..5221    +  rep_origin     f1 ori (sequence partly withheld): f1 bacteriophage origin of replication; arrow indicates direction of (+) strand synthesis
   5274..5378    +  promoter       AmpR promoter: bla
   5379..6239    +  CDS            AmpR: β-lactamase; bla; confers resistance to ampicillin, carbenicillin, and related antibiotics
   6410..6998    +  rep_origin     ori: high-copy-number ColE1/pMB1/pBR322/pUC origin of replication
   7181..7273    +  CDS            lacI (fragment): lac repressor; lacI; The lac repressor binds to the lac operator to inhibit transcription in E. coli. This inhibition can be relieved by adding lactose or isopropyl-β-D-thiogalactopyranoside (IPTG).
   7286..7307    +  protein_bind   CAP binding site: CAP binding activates transcription in the presence of cAMP. E. coli catabolite activator protein
   7322..7352    +  promoter       lac promoter: promoter for the E. coli lac operon
   7360..7376    +  protein_bind   lac operator: The lac repressor binds to the lac operator to inhibit transcription in E. coli. This inhibition can be relieved by adding lactose or isopropyl-β-D-thiogalactopyranoside (IPTG). lac repressor encoded by lacI
   7421..7439    +  promoter       T3 promoter: promoter for bacteriophage T3 RNA polymerase
