[The description below was written by a language model from this plasmid's Addgene catalogue record and pLannotate feature annotations shown in this document.]
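Description:
SFFV-HES1-Brd 189 is a third-generation-style, self-inactivating HIV-1 lentiviral transfer plasmid built on the SFFV-MCS backbone. It is one member of a barcoded transcription factor collection made for combinatorial screening in immune cell reprogramming. In bacteria it is maintained through a high-copy ColE1/pUC-type origin and selected with ampicillin via the bla gene. The backbone also carries an f1 origin, an SV40 origin, T7 and T3 promoters, and remnants of lac sequences inherited from the parental cloning vector.

The viral genome is transcribed in packaging cells from an RSV enhancer/promoter fused to a truncated 5' LTR. This is followed by the Ψ packaging signal with a partial gag sequence, the Rev response element for Rev-dependent nuclear export, and the cPPT/CTS. The ΔU3 3' LTR inactivates LTR promoter activity after integration, so transgene expression depends on the internal promoter, and an SV40 polyadenylation signal lies downstream.

The internal cassette uses the spleen focus-forming virus (SFFV) promoter, which is strong in haematopoietic cells, to drive a codon-optimized human HES1 open reading frame. HES1 is a bHLH transcriptional repressor that binds N-box motifs. The coding sequence is flanked by multiple cloning site remnants and followed by a WPRE, which enhances transcript stability and expression. According to the depositor, a construct-specific barcode is cloned into an XbaI site after the WPRE (layout SFFV-TF-WPRE-barcode). The barcode would therefore lie within the transcribed region, allowing the delivered factor to be identified by sequencing in pooled experiments. The barcode itself is not annotated in the feature table. The annotated HES1 coding region (about 840 bp) is shorter than the catalogued insert size, and the record does not explain the difference. No mammalian selection marker or fluorescent reporter is annotated.
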