Addgene plasmid #219146: SFFV-HES1-Brd 189
Purpose: Transcription factor HES1 with a specific barcode assigned.
Depositing lab: Filipe Pereira. Depositing organization: Center for Neuroscience and Cell Biology, University of Coimbra. Publication: A combinatorial transcription factor screening platform for immune cell reprogramming. Kurochkin I, Altman AR, Caiado I, Pertiga-Cabral D, Halitzki E, Minaeva M, Zimmermannova O, Henriques-Oliveira L, Klein D, Nair M, Oliveira D, Cajal LR, Knittel R, Feick C, Ringner M, Martin M, Cirovic B, Pires CF, Rosa FF, Sitnicka E, Theis FJ, Pereira CF. Cell Syst. 2026 Jan 21;17(1):101457. doi: 10.1016/j.cels.2025.101457. Epub 2026 Jan 14. PubMed 41539305.
Backbone
  Vector backbone: SFFV-MCS
  Backbone size w/o insert (bp): 6611
  Vector type: Lentiviral
Growth in bacteria
  Bacterial resistance: Ampicillin, 100 μg/mL
  Growth temperature: 37°C
  Growth strain: NEB Stable
  Copy number: High Copy
Gene/Insert
  Gene/Insert name: HES1
  Species: H. sapiens (human)
  Insert size (bp): 1191
  Mutation: Codon optimized
  Entrez Gene: HES1 (a.k.a. HES-1, HHL, HRY, bHLHb39)
  Promoter: The spleen focus-forming virus (SFFV) promoter
  Cloning method: Other
Terms and licenses: Academic/Nonprofit Terms; Industry Terms: Not Available to Industry
Depositor comments: Barcode sequence cloned into XbaI restriction site. Design of plasmid is as follows: SFFV-[TF sequence]-WPRE-[Barcode sequence].
How to cite: SFFV-HES1-Brd 189 was a gift from Filipe Pereira (Addgene plasmid # 219146 ; http://n2t.net/addgene:219146 ; RRID:Addgene_219146)
