>Addgene plasmid #219146 | SFFV-HES1-Brd 189 | depositor partial sequence | sequence record 427918 | TF ORF
ATGCCCGCCGACATCATGGAAAAGAACAGCAGCAGCCCCGTGGCCGCTACTCCTGCTTCTGTGAACACCA
CACCTGACAAGCCCAAGACCGCCAGCGAGCACAGAAAGTCCAGCAAGCCCATTATGGAAAAGCGGCGGAG
AGCCCGGATCAACGAGTCTCTGAGCCAGCTGAAAACCCTGATCCTGGACGCCCTGAAGAAGGACAGCTCC
AGACACAGCAAGCTGGAAAAGGCCGATATCCTGGAAATGACCGTGAAGCACCTGAGAAACCTCCAGCGGG
CCCAGATGACAGCCGCTCTGTCTACAGATCCTAGCGTGCTGGGCAAGTACAGAGCCGGCTTCAGCGAGTG
CATGAACGAAGTGACCCGGTTCCTGAGCACATGCGAGGGCGTGAACACAGAAGTGCGGACAAGACTGCTG
GGCCACCTGGCCAATTGCATGACCCAGATCAACGCCATGACATACCCCGGCCAGCCTCATCCTGCACTGC
AAGCTCCTCCACCTCCACCACCTGGACCTGGTGGACCTCAGCATGCTCCTTTCGCACCACCTCCTCCACT
GGTGCCAATTCCAGGCGGAGCTGCTCCACCGCCTGGCGGAGCACCTTGTAAACTGGGATCTCAGGCTGGC
GAGGCCGCCAAAGTGTTTGGCGGATTTCAGGTGGTGCCCGCTCCTGATGGCCAGTTCGCCTTTCTGATCC
CCAATGGCGCCTTCGCTCACAGCGGACCTGTGATCCCTGTGTACACCAGCAATAGCGGCACAAGCGTGGG
CCCCAATGCCGTGTCTCCATCTTCTGGACCTAGCCTGACCGCCGATTCTATGTGGCGGCCTTGGAGAAAC
TGA
