>Addgene plasmid #219146 | SFFV-HES1-Brd 189 | depositor partial sequence | sequence record 427919 | Barcode sequence
TGTACATTTAGTTGAGCGCT
